Addgene plasmid #153814: pGBW-m4252805
Purpose: Mammalian expression plasmid for SARS-CoV-2 ORF6 protein
Depositing lab: Ginkgo Bioworks & Benjie Chen. Depositing organization: Ginkgo Bioworks.
Backbone
  Vector backbone: pTwist_CMV_Puro_6 with AarI site removed
  Backbone size w/o insert (bp): 6080
  Vector type: Mammalian Expression
  Selectable markers: Puromycin
Growth in bacteria
  Bacterial resistance: Ampicillin, 100 μg/mL
  Growth temperature: 37°C
  Growth strain: DH5alpha
  Copy number: High Copy
Gene/Insert
  Gene/Insert name: SARS-CoV-2 ORF6 protein
  Species: Severe acute respiratory syndrome coronavirus 2
  Insert size (bp): 179
  Mutation: wt
  Entrez Gene: ORF6 (a.k.a. GU280_gp06)
  Promoter: CMV
  Tag / fusion protein: Cleavable TEV;TRX (C terminal on backbone)
  Cloning method: Unknown
Resource information
  A portion of this plasmid was derived from a plasmid made by: GinkgoBioworks
Depositor comments: NCBI reference sequence: 43740572
How to cite: pGBW-m4252805 was a gift from Ginkgo Bioworks & Benjie Chen (Addgene plasmid # 153814 ; http://n2t.net/addgene:153814 ; RRID:Addgene_153814)
