[The description below was written by a language model from this plasmid's Addgene catalogue record and pLannotate feature annotations shown in this document.]
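Description:
pGBW-m4252805 is a mammalian expression plasmid for the wild-type ORF6 accessory protein of SARS-CoV-2, built on a pTwist_CMV_Puro_6 backbone from which an AarI site was removed. It is propagated in E. coli as a high-copy plasmid through a ColE1/pUC-type origin and selected with ampicillin via the β-lactamase gene. For selection in mammalian cells it carries a separate cassette in which the human ubiquitin C promoter drives puromycin N-acetyltransferase, followed by a synthetic polyadenylation signal. The annotated full sequence is about 6.7 kb, consistent with the stated backbone plus a small insert.

The expression unit lies on the reverse strand. The CMV immediate-early enhancer and promoter drive the short ORF6 coding sequence, which is fused at its C terminus to E. coli thioredoxin (trxA) and then a 6xHis tag, with an SV40 poly(A) signal positioned at the end of the unit. The catalogue lists the tag as a TEV-cleavable TRX fusion supplied by the backbone. The TEV site itself is not annotated in the feature table, though a short gap between ORF6 and trxA could accommodate it, and the His tag appears only in the annotation. Thioredoxin is commonly used as a solubility partner, and the His tag permits affinity capture, with TEV cleavage intended to release the viral protein. β-globin insulator fragments, rrnG and T7 terminators, and an additional synthetic poly(A) signal flank the cassettes, presumably to limit read-through between units.

ORF6 is annotated as an interferon antagonist that retains nuclear import factors at ER/Golgi membranes and blocks STAT1 nuclear translocation. The plasmid therefore suits transient or puromycin-selected expression of tagged ORF6 for functional, interaction or purification studies.
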