Features (pLannotate 1.2.2; 21 found; start..end, strand, type, name):
    121..138     -  CDS            6xHis: 6xHis affinity tag
    160..486     -  CDS            trxA: THIO_ECO57 - Experimental evidence at protein level: Swiss-Prot protein existence level 1. Participates in various redox reactions through the reversible oxidation of its active center dithiol to a disulfide and catalyzes dithiol-disulfide exchange reactions. From Escherichia coli O157:H7.
    508..690     -  CDS            NS6_SARS2: Experimental evidence at protein level: Swiss-Prot protein existence level 1. Disrupts cell nuclear import complex formation by tethering karyopherin alpha 2 and karyopherin beta 1 to the membrane. Retention of import factors at the ER/Golgi membrane leads to a loss of transport into the nucleus. Thereby prevents STAT1 nuclear translocation in response to interferon signaling, thus blocking the expression of interferon stimulated genes (ISGs) that display multiple antiviral activities (PubMed:33097660). Suppresses IFN-beta production possibly by blocking IRF3 nuclear translocation (PubMed:3297
    765..816     -  promoter       CMVd2 promoter: truncated human cytomegalovirus (CMV) immediate early promoter that yields moderately reduced expression relative to the full-length promoter
    879..896     +  promoter       CMV promoter (fragment): human cytomegalovirus (CMV) immediate early promoter
    969..1272    -  enhancer       CMV enhancer: human cytomegalovirus immediate early enhancer
   1353..1401    +  polyA_signal   poly(A) signal: synthetic polyadenylation signal
   1419..1465    +  terminator     T7 terminator: transcription terminator for bacteriophage T7 RNA polymerase
   1470..1541    -  misc_feature   5' β-globin insulator: insulator upstream of the human β-globin locus (Farrell et al., 2002)
   1693..1829    -  terminator     rrnG terminator: transcription terminator from the E. coli ribosomal RNA rrnG operon (Albrechtsen et al., 1991)
   1842..2702    -  CDS            AmpR: β-lactamase; bla; confers resistance to ampicillin, carbenicillin, and related antibiotics
   2968..3016    -  polyA_signal   poly(A) signal: synthetic polyadenylation signal
   3045..3642    -  CDS            PuroR (fragment): puromycin N-acetyltransferase; pac from Streptomyces; confers resistance to puromycin
   3646..4855    -  promoter       UbC promoter: human ubiquitin C promoter
   5119..5183    +  CDS            bla(M) (fragment): β-lactamase lacking the signal sequence; bla(M); allows cytosolic expression of β-lactamase
   5355..5943    +  rep_origin     ori: high-copy-number ColE1/pMB1/pBR322/pUC origin of replication
   6169..6240    -  misc_feature   3' β-globin insulator: insulator downstream of the human β-globin locus (Farrell et al., 2002)
   6285..6421    -  terminator     rrnG terminator: transcription terminator from the E. coli ribosomal RNA rrnG operon (Albrechtsen et al., 1991)
   6451..6497    -  terminator     T7 terminator: transcription terminator for bacteriophage T7 RNA polymerase
   6520..6589    +  CDS            large T antigen (fragment): large T antigen from SV40 (simian virus 40)
   6612..44      +  polyA_signal   SV40 poly(A) signal (across the origin): SV40 polyadenylation signal
>Addgene plasmid #153814 | pGBW-m4252805 | addgene full sequence | sequence record 307356 | Ginkgo NGS Result
CTGCATTCTAGTTGTGGTTTGTCCAAACTCATCAATGTATCTTATCATGTCTGTGAGCTGAAGGTACGCT
GTATCTCAGTCAGTCAAGCTAGCTTAGCCGCGTGGCACGAGCCCGCTGCTATGGTGATGGTGATGGTGCA
TGTGCCCCGAGCCTGAACCTGCCAGGTTAGCGTCCAAGAACTCTTTTAGCTGGCCCTTAGACAGGGCTCC
CACTTTTGTCGCGGCAACTTCCCCATTCTTAAAGAGCAGGAGGGTAGGTATTCCCCTGATGCCGTATTTA
GGTGCCGTCCCTGGGTTCTGATCTATATTAAGCTTAGCGACAGTTAATTTTCCTTGATACTCGTCGGCGA
TCTCGTCCAGAATGGGTGCGATCATCTTGCACGGGCCACACCATTCAGCCCAGAAATCTACCAGTATCGC
ACCATCGGCCTTCAACACGTCTGTATCAAAGGAGTCATCGGTTAGATGAATGATTTTGTCACTCATCGAC
TGAAAGTAAAGGTTTTCATCAATCTCCATTGGTTGCTCTTCATCTAATTGAGAATATTTATTCTCAGTTA
GTGACTTAGATAAATTTTTAATTATGAGGTTTATGATGTAATCAAGATTCCAAATGGAAACTTTAAAAGT
CCTCATAATAATTAGTAATATCTCTGCTATAGTAACCTGAAAGTCAACGAGATGAAACATGGTGGCGGCC
GCTGGCGGGTGTGTCGAGTGGATGGTAGGATCGACAAAGATCTGATCTGACGGTTCACTAAACCAGCTCT
GCTTATATAGACCTCCCACCGTACACGCCTACCGCCCATTTGCGTCAATGGGGCGGAGTTGTTACGACAT
TTTGGAAAGTCCCGTTGATTTTGGTGCCAAAACAAACTCCCATTGACGTCAATGGGGTGGAGACTTGGAA
ATCCCCGTGAGTCAAACCGCTATCCACGCCCATTGATGTACTGCCAAAACCGCATCAGCATGGTAATAGC
GATGACTAATACGTAGATGTACTGCCAAGTAGGAAAGTCCCATAAGGTCATGTACTGGGCATAATGCCAG
GCGGGCCATTTACCGTCATTGACGTCAATAGGGGGCGTACTTGGCATATGATACACTTGATGTACTGCCA
AGTGGGCAGTTTACCGTAAATACTCCACCCATTGACGTCAATGGAAAGTCCCTATTGGCGTTACTATGGG
AACATACGTCATTATTGACGTCAATGGGCGGGGGTCGTTGGGCGGTCAGCCAGGCGGGCCATTTACCGTA
AGTTATGTAACGCGGAACTCCATATATGGGCTATGAACTAATGACCCCGTAATTGATTACTAGATCTGGC
TACACTCGATCAGCAGTTAGATAATAAAATCGCTATCCATCGAAGATGGATGTGTGTTGGTTTTTTGTGT
GTGTAACGCAACGATTGATAGCATAACCCCTTGGGGCCTCTAAACGGGTCTTGAGGGGTTTTTTGAATTG
AGAGGTAGCTGAAGCTGCTGTTATGACCACTAGAGGGAAGAAGATACCTGTGGAGCTAATGGTCCAAGAT
GTCGGGAGCCGCGATCGCTGCCAAAAAGGTAAGCTGACGATAGCTGACGAGATTCGATGCCCGACGAGCA
AATGAGCGCCACGGCTGTTCGCGTAAGCTCGAAACGACGGAGATTCGATAGAGCCAGAGTCGAGTTTAAA
CGATTCGGGATCTTAAGGATAAATTTCTGGTAAGGAGGACACGTATGGAAGTGGGCAAGTTGGGGAAGCC
GTATCCGTTGCTGAATCTGGCATATGTGGGAGTATAAGACGCGCAGCGTCGCATCAGGCATTTTTTTCTG
CGCCAATGCACCTAGAATCGGTTACCAATGCTTAATCAGTGAGGCACCTATCTCAGCGATCTGTCTATTT
CGTTCATCCATAGTTGCCTGACTCCCCGTCGTGTAGATAACTACGATACGGGAGGGCTTACCATCTGGCC
CCAGTGCTGCAATGATACCGCGAGACCCACGCTCACCGGCTCCAGATTTATCAGCAATAAACCAGCCAGC
CGGAAGGGCCGAGCGCAGAAGTGGTCCTGCAACTTTATCCGCCTCCATCCAGTCTATCAACTGTTGCCGG
GAAGCTAGAGTAAGTAGTTCGCCAGTTAATAGTTTACGCAAGGTTGTTGCCATTGCTACAGGCATCGTGG
TGTCACGCTCGTCGTTTGGTATGGCTTCATTCAGCTCCGGTTCCCAACGATCAAGGCGAGTTACATGATC
CCCCATGTTGTGCAAAAAAGCGGTTAGCTCCTTCGGTCCTCCAATCGTTGTCAGAAGTAAGTTGGCCGCA
GTGTTATCACTCATGGTTATGGCAGCACTGCATAATTCTCTTACTGTCATGCCATCCGTAAGATGCTTTT
CTGTGACTGGTGAATACTCAACCAAGTCATTCTGAGAATAGTGTATGCGGCGACCGAGTTGCTCTTGCCC
GGCGTCAATACGGGATAATACCGCGCCACATAGCAGAACTTTAAAAGTGCTCATCATTGGAAAGCGTTCT
TCGGGGCGAAAACTCTCAAGGATCTTACCGCTGTTGAGATCCAGTTCGATGTAACCCACTCGCGCACCCA
ACTGATCTTCAGCATCTTTTACTTTCACCAGCGTTTCTGGGTGAGCAAAAACAGGAAGGCAAAATGCCGC
AAAAAAGGGAATAAGGGCGACACGGAAATGTTGAATACTCATGCGAAAGCCTCCTGCTGATCCTGTCTCT
TGATAGATGTTTGCAAAAGCTAGGACTCGATTATACGTTGACCGATCAGACTATCAATATCTAGGTTTAA
ACAGATCGGTACGCTGCCGTGACCAGGCTTGAGTACAATATCTGACGATTGGACTTCCTGGGTCCCAAGC
TGGATTCCGACTGGCTGACTGCCAAGCAACGATATGGATCGTCGAGACTCGCACTGAGAGGATCGTTCTC
GGTACACCAGGCGCGCCTAGCGTTACACACACAAAAAACCAACACACATCCATCTTCGATGGATAGCGAT
TTTATTATCTAAGACTAGGCTTACATACTAGCCTAGGCACCGGGCTTGCGGGTCATGCACCAGGTGCGCG
GTCCTTCGGGCACCTCGACGTCGGCGGTGACGGTGAAGCCGAGCCGCTCGTAGAAGGGGAGGTTGCGGGG
CGCGGAGGTCTCCAGGAAGGCGGGCACCCCGGCGCGCTCGGCGGCCTCCACTCCGGGGAGCACGACGGCG
CTGCCCAGACCCTTGCCCTGGTGGTCGGGCGAGACGCCGACGGTGGCCAGGAACCACGCGGGCTCCTTGG
GCCGGTGCGGCGCCAGGAGGCCCTCCATCTGTTGCTGCGCGGCCAGCCGGGAACCGCTCAACTCGGCCAT
GCGCGGGCCGATCTCGGCGAACACCGCCCCCGCTTCGACGCTCTCCGGCGTGGTCCAGACCGCCACCGCG
GCGCCGTCGTCCGCGACCCACACCTTGCCGATGTCGAGCCCGACGCGCGTGAGGAAGAGTTCTTGCAGCT
CGGTGACCCGCTCGATGTGGCGGTCCGGATCGACGGTGTGGCGCGTGGCGGGGTAGTCGGCGAACGCGGC
GGCGAGGGTGCGTACGGCCCTGGGGACGTCGTCGCGGGTGGCGAGGCGCACCGTGGGCTTGTACTCGGTC
ATGTTGTCTAACAAAAAAGCCAAAAACGGCCAGAATTTAGCGGACAATTTACAAGTCTAACACTGAAAAT
TACATATTGACCCAAATGATTACATTTCAAAAGGTGCCTAAAAAACTTCACAAAACACACTCGCCAACCC
CGAGCGCATAGTTCAAAACCGGAGCTTCAGCTACTTAAGAAGATAGGTACATAAAACCGACCAAAGAAAC
TGACGCCTCACTTATCCCTCCCCTCACCAGAGGTCCGGCGCCTGTCGATTCAGGAGAGCCTACCCTAGGC
CCGAACCCTGCGTCCTGCGACGGAGAAAAGCCTACCGCACACCTACCGGCTGGTGGCCCCACCCTGCATT
ATAAGCCAACAGAACGGGTGACGTCACGACACGACGAGGGCGCGCGCTCCCAAAGGTACGGGTGCACTGC
CCAACGGCACCGCCATAACTGCCGCCCCCGCAACAGACGACAAACCGAGTTCTCCAGTCAGTGACAAACT
TCACGTCAGGGTCCCCAGATGGTGCCCAGCCCATCTCACCCGAATAAGAGCTTTCCCGCATTAGCGAAGG
GCTCAAGACCTTGGGTTCTTGCCGCCCACCATGCCCCCCACCTTGTTTCAACGACCTCACAGCCCGCCTC
ACAAGCGTCTTCCATTCAAGACTCGGGAACAGCCGCCATTTTGCTGCGCTCCCCCCAACCCCCAGTTCAG
GGCAACCTTGCTCGCGGACCCAGACTACAGCCCTTGGCGGTCTCTCCACACGCTTCCGTCCCACCGAGCG
GCCCGGCGGCCACGAAAGCCCCGGCCAGCCCAGCAGCCCGCTACTCACCAAGTGACGATCACAGCGATCC
ACAAACAAGAACCGCGACCCAAATCCCGGCTGCGACGGAACTAGCTGTGCCACACCCGGCGCGTCCTTAT
ATAATCATCGGCGTTCACCGCCCCACGGAGATCCCTCCGCAGAATCGCCGAGAAGGGACTACTTTTCCTC
GCCTGTTCCGCTCTCTGGAAAGAAAACCAGTGCCCTAGAGTCACCCAAGTCCCGTCCTAAAATGTCCTTC
TGCTGATACTGGGGTTCTAAGGCCGAGTCTTATGAGCAGCGGGCCGCTGTCCTGAGCGTCCGGGCGGAAG
GATCAGGACGCTCCTGCGCCCTTCGTCTGACGTGGCAGCGCTCGCCGTGACGAGGGGGGCGCCCGCGGGA
GGCGCCAAAACCCGGCGCGGAGGCCAGGCGCGCCCCGATTTCGATATTCCTCGGATCTCGGATAGATCGG
GATTGAGGATGTAGGTTGAACTTCTCTCGGGTGATCCCGATCTCGGATATTCGGGATTGGAGTAATACCT
GGCGATAGGCGCTGCCAAGCAATAGCCAAGGCGCAAGGCCGGCCAAGAGACTTGCGATAGTTCGTTCGAG
AGGTAGCCTGCAAGATGGATCGGACGAAAGGTTTGAAGATTTTCCGACGAGGGCCTTGGAGAGTTCGGAA
ATTTAAATGCAACTATGGATGAACGAAATAGACAGATCGCTGAGATAGGTGCCTCACTGATTAAGCATTG
GTAACTGTCAGACCAAGTTTACTCATATATACTTTAGATTGATTTAAAACTTCATTTTTAATTTAAAAGG
ATCTAGGTGAAGATCCTTTTTGATAATCTCATGACCAAAATCCCTTAACGTGAGTTTTCGTTCCACTGAG
CGTCAGACCCCGTAGAAAAGATCAAAGGATCTTCTTGAGATCCTTTTTTTCTGCGCGTAATCTGCTGCTT
GCAAACAAAAAAACCACCGCTACCAGCGGTGGTTTGTTTGCCGGATCAAGAGCTACCAACTCTTTTTCCG
AAGGTAACTGGCTTCAGCAGAGCGCAGATACCAAATACTGTTCTTCTAGTGTAGCCGTAGTTAGGCCACC
ACTTCAAGAACTCTGTAGCACCGCCTACATACCTCGCTCTGCTAATCCTGTTACCAGTGGCTGCTGCCAG
TGGCGATAAGTCGTGTCTTACCGGGTTGGACTCAAGACGATAGTTACCGGATAAGGCGCAGCGGTCGGGC
TGAACGGGGGGTTCGTGCACACAGCCCAGCTTGGAGCGAACGACCTACACCGAACTGAGATACCTACAGC
GTGAGCTATGAGAAAGCGCCACGCTTCCCGAAGGGAGAAAGGCGGACAGGTATCCGGTAAGCGGCAGGGT
CGGAACAGGAGAGCGCACGAGGGAGCTTCCAGGGGGAAACGCCTGGTATCTTTATAGTCCTGTCGGGTTT
CGCCACCTCTGACTTGAGCGTCGATTTTTGTGATGCTCGTCAGGGGGGCGGAGCCTATGGAAAAACGCCA
GCAACGCGGCCTTTTTACGGTTCCTGGCCTTTTGCTGGCCTTTTGCTCACATGATTTAAATGAAACTCGT
AATCGGAGAACGGGTGCAATAGCAAGGACCAGATCGAACTTGACTGACGCAATTCTGAGCGTAGTCGAAA
CCCAGACAAGTCGATCTCGCCAAGTAGCTGACTTGACTGGTTAATTAAGTTTCGATAGCCCAAGGTAACC
AATGAGATTAGGGAGGGAAGAAAGTTTGATGAACTACTTCTGACCCCTAGTGGTGTCCAGAAAAGACCAT
TAAAGGAATGTCTTGATCGAAATCGAGAGATCGCCTGCAGGATAGCTGACGACCTTAAGGATAAATTTCT
GGTAAGGAGGACACGTATGGAAGTGGGCAAGTTGGGGAAGCCGTATCCGTTGCTGAATCTGGCATATGTG
GGAGTATAAGACGCGCAGCGTCGCATCAGGCATTTTTTTCTGCGCCAATGCCGGTAGATAGCAATCCGGC
CCGAGGGGCACAAAAAACCCCTCAAGACCCGTTTAGAGGCCCCAAGGGGTTATGCTACGATACCGATAGA
GATGGGCCAATACCACATTTGTAGAGGTTTTACTTGCTTTAAAAAACCTCCCACACCTCCCCCTGAACCT
GAAACATAAAATGAATGCAATTGTTGTTGTTAACTTGTTTATTGCAGCTTATAATGGTTACAAATAAAGC
AATAGCATCACAAATTTCACAAATAAAGCATTTTTTTCA
